>Addgene plasmid #52398 | pLXSN6bE7 | depositor full sequence | sequence record 82293 | pLXSN6bE7 sequence 6377 bps
GAATTGCTAGCAATTGCTAGCAATTGCTAGCAATTCATACCAGATCACCGAAAACTGTCCTCCAAATGTG
TCCCCCTCACACTCCCAAATTCGCGGGCTTCTGCCTCTTAGACCACTCTACCCTATTCCCCACACTCACC
GGAGCCAAAGCCGCGGCCCTTCCGTTTCTTTGCTTTTGAAAGACCCCACCCGTAGGTGGCAAGCTAGCTT
AAGTAACGCCACTTTGCAAGGCATGGAAAAATACATAACTGAGAATAGAAAAGTTCAGATCAAGGTCAGG
AACAAAGAAACAGCTGAATACCAAACAGGATATCTGTGGTAAGCGGTTCCTGCCCCGGCTCAGGGCCAAG
AACAGATGAGACAGCTGAGTGATGGGCCAAACAGGATATCTGTGGTAAGCAGTTCCTGCCCCGGCTCGGG
GCCAAGAACAGATGGTCCCCAGATGCGGTCCAGCCCTCAGCAGTTTCTAGTGAATCATCAGATGTTTCCA
GGGTGCCCCAAGGACCTGAAAATGACCCTGTACCTTATTTGAACTAACCAATCAGTTCGCTTCTCGCTTC
TGTTCGCGCGCTTCCGCTCTCCGAGCTCAATAAAAGAGCCCACAACCCCTCACTCGGCGCGCCAGTCTTC
CGATAGACTGCGTCGCCCGGGTACCCGTATTCCCAATAAAGCCTCTTGCTGTTTGCATCCGAATCGTGGT
CTCGCTGTTCCTTGGGAGGGTCTCCTCTGAGTGATTGACTACCCACGACGGGGGTCTTTCATTTGGGGGC
TCGTCCGGGATTTGGAGACCCCTGCCCAGGGACCACCGACCCACCACCGGGAGGTAAGCTGGCCAGCAAC
TTATCTGTGTCTGTCCGATTGTCTAGTGTCTATGTTTGATGTTATGCGCCTGCGTCTGTACTAGTTAGCT
AACTAGCTCTGTATCTGGCGGACCCGTGGTGGAACTGACGAGTTCTGAACACCCGGCCGCAACCCTGGGA
GACGTCCCAGGGACTTTGGGGGCCGTTTTTGTGGCCCGACCTGAGGAAGGGAGTCGATGTGGAATCCGAC
CCCGTCAGGATATGTGGTTCTGGTAGGAGACGAGAACCTAAAACAGTTCCCGCCTCCGTCTGAATTTTTG
CTTTCGGTTTGGAACCGAAGCCGCGCGTCTTGTCTGCTGCAGCGCTGCAGCATCGTTCTGTGTTGTCTCT
GTCTGACTGTGTTTCTGTATTTGTCTGAAAATTAGGGCCAGACTGTTACCACTCCCTTAAGTTTGACCTT
AGGTCACTGGAAAGATGTCGAGCGGATCGCTCACAACCAGTCGGTAGATGTCAAGAAGAGACGTTGGGTT
ACCTTCTGCTCTGCAGAATGGCCAACCTTTAACGTCGGATGGCCGCGAGACGGCACCTTTAACCGAGACC
TCATCACCCAGGTTAAGATCAAGGTCTTTTCACCTGGCCCGCATGGACACCCAGACCAGGTCCCCTACAT
CGTGACCTGGGAAGCCTTGGCTTTTGACCCCCCTCCCTGGGTCAAGCCCTTTGTACACCCTAAGCCTCCG
CCTCCTCTTCCTCCATCCGCCCCGTCTCTCCCCCTTGAACCTCCTCGTTCGACCCCGCCTCGATCCTCCC
TTTATCCAGCCCTCACTCCTTCTCTAGGCGCCGGAATTCGAGCTCGGTACCCCGTGGAAGGGTCGCTGCC
TACACTGCTGGACAACATGCATGGAAGACATGTTACCCTAAAGGATATTGTATTAGACCTGCAACCTCCA
GACCCTGTAGGGTTACATTGCTATGAGCAATTAGTAGACAGCTCAGAAGATGAGGTGGACGAAGTGGACG
GACAAGATTCACAACCTTTAAAACAACATTTCCAAATAGTGACCTGTTGCTGTGGATGTGACAGCAACGT
TCGACTGGTTGTGCAGTGTACAGAAACAGACATCAGAGAAGTGCAACAGCTTCTGTTGGGAACACTAAAC
ATAGTGTGTCCCATCTGCGCACCGAAGACCTAACAACGATGGCGGACGATTCAGGTACAGAAAATGAGGG
GTCTGGGTGTACAGGATGGTTTATGGTAGAAGCTATAGTGCAACACCCAACAGGTACACAAATATCAGAC
GATGAGGATGAGGAGGTGGAGGACAGTGGGTATGACATGGTGGACTTTATTGATGACAGCAATGGGGATC
CGGCTGTGGAATGTGTGTCAGTTAGGGTGTGGAAAGTCCCCAGGCTCCCCAGCAGGCAGAAGTATGCAAA
GCATGCATCTCAATTAGTCAGCAACCAGGTGTGGAAAGTCCCCAGGCTCCCCAGCAGGCAGAAGTATGCA
AAGCATGCATCTCAATTAGTCAGCAACCATAGTCCCGCCCCTAACTCCGCCCATCCCGCCCCTAACTCCG
CCCAGTTCCGCCCATTCTCCGCCCCATGGCTGACTAATTTTTTTTATTTATGCAGAGGCCGAGGCCGCCT
CGGCCTCTGAGCTATTCCAGAAGTAGTGAGGAGGCTTTTTTGGAGGCCTAGGCTTTTGCAAAAAGCTTGG
GCTGCAGGTCGAGGCGGATCTGATCAAGAGACAGGATGAGGATCGTTTCGCATGATTGAACAAGATGGAT
TGCACGCAGGTTCTCCGGCCGCTTGGGTGGAGAGGCTATTCGGCTATGACTGGGCACAACAGACAATCGG
CTGCTCTGATGCCGCCGTGTTCCGGCTGTCAGCGCAGGGGCGCCCGGTTCTTTTTGTCAAGACCGACCTG
TCCGGTGCCCTGAATGAACTGCAGGACGAGGCAGCGCGGCTATCGTGGCTGGCCACGACGGGCGTTCCTT
GCGCAGCTGTGCTCGACGTTGTCACTGAAGCGGGAAGGGACTGGCTGCTATTGGGCGAAGTGCCGGGGCA
GGATCTCCTGTCATCTCACCTTGCTCCTGCCGAGAAAGTATCCATCATGGCTGATGCAATGCGGCGGCTG
CATACGCTTGATCCGGCTACCTGCCCATTCGACCACCAAGCGAAACATCGCATCGAGCGAGCACGTACTC
GGATGGAAGCCGGTCTTGTCGATCAGGATGATCTGGACGAAGAGCATCAGGGGCTCGCGCCAGCCGAACT
GTTCGCCAGGCTCAAGGCGCGCATGCCCGACGGCGAGGATCTCGTCGTGACCCATGGCGATGCCTGCTTG
CCGAATATCATGGTGGAAAATGGCCGCTTTTCTGGATTCATCGACTGTGGCCGGCTGGGTGTGGCGGACC
GCTATCAGGACATAGCGTTGGCTACCCGTGATATTGCTGAAGAGCTTGGCGGCGAATGGGCTGACCGCTT
CCTCGTGCTTTACGGTATCGCCGCTCCCGATTCGCAGCGCATCGCCTTCTATCGCCTTCTTGACGAGTTC
TTCTGAGCGGGACTCTGGGGTTCGATAAAATAAAAGATTTTATTTAGTCTCCAGAAAAAGGGGGGAATGA
AAGACCCCACCTGTAGGTTTGGCAAGCTAGCTTAAGTAACGCCATTTTGCAAGGCATGGAAAAATACATA
ACTGAGAATAGAGAAGTTCAGATCAAGGTCAGGAACAGATGGAACAGCTGAATATGGGCCAAACAGGATA
TCTGTGGTAAGCAGTTCCTGCCCCGGCTCAGGGCCAAGAACAGATGGAACAGCTGAATATGGGCCAAACA
GGATATCTGTGGTAAGCAGTTCCTGCCCCGGCTCAGGGCCAAGAACAGATGGTCCCCAGATGCGGTCCAG
CCCTCAGCAGTTTCTAGAGAACCATCAGATGTTTCCAGGGTGCCCCAAGGACCTGAAATGACCCTGTGCC
TTATTTGAACTAACCAATCAGTTCGCTTCTCGCTTCTGTTCGCGCGCTTCTGCTCCCCGAGCTCAATAAA
AGAGCCCACAACCCCTCACTCGGGGCGCCAGTCCTCCGATTGACTGAGTCGCCCGGGTACCCGTGTATCC
AATAAACCCTCTTGCAGTTGCATCCGACTTGTGGTCTCGCTGTTCCTTGGGAGGGTCTCCTCTGAGTGAT
TGACTACCCGTCAGCGGGGGTCTTTCATTTGGGGGCTCGTCCGGGATCGGGAGACCCCTGCCCAGGGACC
ACCGACCCACCACCGGGAGGTAAGCTGGCTGCCTCGCGCGTTTCGGTGATGACGGTGAAAACCTCTGACA
CATGCAGCTCCCGGAGACGGTCACAGCTTGTCTGTAAGCGGATGCCGGGAGCAGACAAGCCCGTCAGGGC
GCGTCAGCGGGTGTTGGCGGGTGTCGGGGCGCAGCCATGACCCAGTCACGTAGCGATAGCGGAGTGTATA
CTGGCTTAACTATGCGGCATCAGAGCAGATTGTACTGAGAGTGCACCATATGCGGTGTGAAATACCGCAC
AGATGCGTAAGGAGAAAATACCGCATCAGGCGCTCTTCCGCTTCCTCGCTCACTGACTCGCTGCGCTCGG
TCGTTCGGCTGCGGCGAGCGGTATCAGCTCACTCAAAGGCGGTAATACGGTTATCCACAGAATCAGGGGA
TAACGCAGGAAAGAACATGTGAGCAAAAGGCCAGCAAAAGGCCAGGAACCGTAAAAAGGCCGCGTTGCTG
GCGTTTTTCCATAGGCTCCGCCCCCCTGACGAGCATCACAAAAATCGACGCTCAAGTCAGAGGTGGCGAA
ACCCGACAGGACTATAAAGATACCAGGCGTTTCCCCCTGGAAGCTCCCTCGTGCGCTCTCCTGTTCCGAC
CCTGCCGCTTACCGGATACCTGTCCGCCTTTCTCCCTTCGGGAAGCGTGGCGCTTTCTCATAGCTCACGC
TGTAGGTATCTCAGTTCGGTGTAGGTCGTTCGCTCCAAGCTGGGCTGTGTGCACGAACCCCCCGTTCAGC
CCGACCGCTGCGCCTTATCCGGTAACTATCGTCTTGAGTCCAACCCGGTAAGACACGACTTATCGCCACT
GGCAGCAGCCACTGGTAACAGGATTAGCAGAGCGAGGTATGTAGGCGGTGCTACAGAGTTCTTGAAGTGG
TGGCCTAACTACGGCTACACTAGAAGGACAGTATTTGGTATCTGCGCTCTGCTGAAGCCAGTTACCTTCG
GAAAAAGAGTTGGTAGCTCTTGATCCGGCAAACAAACCACCGCTGGTAGCGGTGGTTTTTTTGTTTGCAA
GCAGCAGATTACGCGCAGAAAAAAAGGATCTCAAGAAGATCCTTTGATCTTTTCTACGGGGTCTGACGCT
CAGTGGAACGAAAACTCACGTTAAGGGATTTTGGTCATGAGATTATCAAAAAGGATCTTCACCTAGATCC
TTTTAAATTAAAAATGAAGTTTTAAATCAATCTAAAGTATATATGAGTAAACTTGGTCTGACAGTTACCA
ATGCTTAATCAGTGAGGCACCTATCTCAGCGATCTGTCTATTTCGTTCATCCATAGTTGCCTGACTCCCC
GTCGTGTAGATAACTACGATACGGGAGGGCTTACCATCTGGCCCCAGTGCTGCAATGATACCGCGAGACC
CACGCTCACCGGCTCCAGATTTATCAGCAATAAACCAGCCAGCCGGAAGGGCCGAGCGCAGAAGTGGTCC
TGCAACTTTATCCGCCTCCATCCAGTCTATTAATTGTTGCCGGGAAGCTAGAGTAAGTAGTTCGCCAGTT
AATAGTTTGCGCAACGTTGTTGCCATTGCTGCAGGCATCGTGGTGTCACGCTCGTCGTTTGGTATGGCTT
CATTCAGCTCCGGTTCCCAACGATCAAGGCGAGTTACATGATCCCCCATGTTGTGCAAAAAAGCGGTTAG
CTCCTTCGGTCCTCCGATCGTTGTCAGAAGTAAGTTGGCCGCAGTGTTATCACTCATGGTTATGGCAGCA
CTGCATAATTCTCTTACTGTCATGCCATCCGTAAGATGCTTTTCTGTGACTGGTGAGTACTCAACCAAGT
CATTCTGAGAATAGTGTATGCGGCGACCGAGTTGCTCTTGCCCGGCGTCAACACGGGATAATACCGCGCC
ACATAGCAGAACTTTAAAAGTGCTCATCATTGGAAAACGTTCTTCGGGGCGAAAACTCTCAAGGATCTTA
CCGCTGTTGAGATCCAGTTCGATGTAACCCACTCGTGCACCCAACTGATCTTCAGCATCTTTTACTTTCA
CCAGCGTTTCTGGGTGAGCAAAAACAGGAAGGCAAAATGCCGCAAAAAAGGGAATAAGGGCGACACGGAA
ATGTTGAATACTCATACTCTTCCTTTTTCAATATTATTGAAGCATTTATCAGGGTTATTGTCTCATGAGC
GGATACATATTTGAATGTATTTAGAAAAATAAACAAATAGGGGTTCCGCGCACATTTCCCCGAAAAGTGC
CACCTGACGTCTAAGAAACCATTATTATCATGACATTAACCTATAAAAATAGGCGTATCACGAGGCCCTT
TCGTCTT
Features (pLannotate 1.2.2; 17 found; start..end, strand, type, name):
    177..284     +  LTR            3' LTR (ΔU3) (fragment): self-inactivating 3' long terminal repeat (LTR) from Moloney murine leukemia virus
    301..358     +  LTR            LTR (fragment): long terminal repeat from Moloney murine leukemia virus
    372..435     +  LTR            LTR (fragment): long terminal repeat from Moloney murine leukemia virus
    588..763     +  LTR            5' LTR (truncated): truncated long terminal repeat from Moloney murine sarcoma virus
    885..1159    +  misc_feature   MESV Ψ (fragment): packaging signal of murine embryonic stem cell virus
   1226..1642    +  CDS            gag (truncated): truncated Moloney murine leukemia virus (MMLV) gag gene lacking the start codon
   1644..1662    +  misc_feature   MCS (fragment): pUC18/19 multiple cloning site
   1697..1990    +  CDS            E7: VE7_HPV6B - Experimental evidence at protein level: Swiss-Prot protein existence level 1. Plays a role in viral genome replication by driving entry of quiescent cells into the cell cycle. Stimulation of progression from G1 to S phase allows the virus to efficiently use the cellular DNA replicating machinery to achieve viral genome replication. E7 protein has both transforming and trans-activating activities. Induces the disassembly of the E2F1 transcription factor from RB1, with subsequent transcriptional activation of E2F1-regulated S-phase genes. Interferes with host histone deacetylation me
   1999..2163    +  CDS            E1 (fragment): VE1_HPV6B - Experimental evidence at protein level: Swiss-Prot protein existence level 1. ATP-dependent DNA helicase required for initiation of viral DNA replication. It forms a complex with the viral E2 protein. The E1- E2 complex binds to the replication origin which contains binding sites for both proteins. During the initial step, a dimer of E1 interacts with a dimer of protein E2 leading to a complex that binds the viral origin of replication with high specificity. Then, a second dimer of E1 displaces the E2 dimer in an ATP-dependent manner to form the E1 tetramer. Following this, two E1
   2183..2512    +  promoter       SV40 promoter: SV40 enhancer and early promoter
   2572..3363    +  CDS            neo: KKA2_KLEPN - Also known as kan, nptII. Experimental evidence at protein level: Swiss-Prot protein existence level 1. Resistance to kanamycin, neomycin, paromomycin, ribostamycin, butirosin and gentamicin B. From Klebsiella pneumoniae.
   3426..4019    +  LTR            LTR: long terminal repeat from Moloney murine leukemia virus
   4088..4128    +  CDS            rop (fragment): Rop protein, which maintains plasmids at low copy number; rop
   4230..4370    +  misc_feature   bom: basis of mobility region from pBR322
   4556..5144    -  rep_origin     ori: high-copy-number ColE1/pMB1/pBR322/pUC origin of replication
   5315..6175    -  CDS            AmpR: β-lactamase; bla; confers resistance to ampicillin, carbenicillin, and related antibiotics
   6176..6280    -  promoter       AmpR promoter: bla
