[The description below was written by a language model from this plasmid's Addgene catalogue record and pLannotate feature annotations shown in this document.]
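Description:
pLXSN6bE7 is a retroviral expression vector built on the pLXSN backbone, carrying the E7 gene of human papillomavirus type 6b. It is maintained in E. coli through a ColE1/pBR322-type origin with ampicillin resistance (AmpR under its own bla promoter). The record lists it as low copy, and the feature table shows pBR322-derived bom and a small rop fragment alongside the origin.

The retroviral unit follows the LXSN layout. A 5′ long terminal repeat, annotated as fragments matching Moloney murine leukemia and sarcoma virus LTRs, is followed by a packaging signal and a truncated gag region lacking its start codon, which is commonly retained to extend the packaging sequence. The HPV6b E7 coding sequence was cloned between EcoRI and BamHI sites downstream of this region. No separate promoter precedes it, so it is expected to be transcribed from the 5′ LTR. The annotation also detects a short fragment of the adjacent HPV6b E1 reading frame just after E7. This suggests the insert extends slightly beyond the listed 297 bp E7 gene and would account for the difference between insert size and total vector size. An internal SV40 enhancer/early promoter then drives the neo gene, allowing G418 selection of transduced mammalian cells, and a full Moloney murine leukemia virus 3′ LTR closes the provirus.

According to the record, the plasmid is used to produce amphotropic recombinant retrovirus for efficient transfer and expression of HPV6b E7. Because the vector lacks viral structural genes, these must be supplied in trans by packaging cells. The associated publication concerns immortalization of human epithelial cells by papillomavirus E7.
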