Addgene plasmid #52398: pLXSN6bE7
Purpose: The plasmid, pLXSN6bE7, is used to produce amphotropic recombinant retrovirus providing efficient gene transfers and expression of the HPV6b E7 gene.
Depositing lab: Denise Galloway. Depositing organization: Fred Hutchinson Cancer Center. Publication: The E7 gene of human papillomavirus type 16 is sufficient for immortalization of human epithelial cells. Halbert CL, Demers GW, Galloway DA. J Virol. 1991 Jan;65(1):473-8. PubMed 1845902.
Backbone
  Vector backbone: pLXSN
  Backbone size w/o insert (bp): 5874
  Total vector size (bp): 6380
  Vector type: Retroviral
  Selectable markers: Neomycin (select with G418)
Growth in bacteria
  Bacterial resistance: Ampicillin, 100 μg/mL
  Growth temperature: 37°C
  Growth strain: Stbl3
  Copy number: Low Copy
Gene/Insert
  Gene/Insert name: HPV6b E7
  Insert size (bp): 297
  GenBank ID: NP_040297.1
  Cloning method: Restriction Enzyme; 5′ cloning site EcoRI (not destroyed); 3′ cloning site BamHI (not destroyed)
  Sequencing primers: 5′ pLXSNf
Terms and licenses: Academic/Nonprofit Terms; Industry Terms: Not Available to Industry
How to cite: pLXSN6bE7 was a gift from Denise Galloway (Addgene plasmid # 52398 ; http://n2t.net/addgene:52398 ; RRID:Addgene_52398)
