>Addgene plasmid #52398 | pLXSN6bE7 | addgene partial sequence | sequence record 86065 | pLXSN5 5'-CCCTTGAACCTCCTCGTTCGACC-3'
CCTCACTCCTTCTCTAGGCGCCGGAATTCGAGCTCGGTACCCCGTGGAAGGGTCGCTGCCTACACTGCTG
GACAACATGCATGGAAGACATGTTACCCTAAAGGATATTGTATTAGACCTGCAACCTCCAGACCCTGTAG
GGTTACATTGCTATGAGCAATTAGTAGACAGCTCAGAAGATGAGGTGGACGAAGTGGACGGACAAGATTC
ACAACCTTTAAAACAACATTTCCAAATAGTGACCTGTTGCTGTGGATGTGACAGCAACGTTCGACTGGTT
GTGCAGTGTACAGAAACAGACATCAGAGAAGTGCAACAGCTTCTGTTGGGAACACTAAACATAGTGTGTC
CCATCTGCGCACCGAAGACCTAACAACGATGGCGGACGATTCAGGTACAGAAAATGAGGGGTCTGGGTGT
ACAGGATGGTTTATGGTAGAAGCTATAGTGCAACACCCAACAGGTACACAAATATCAGACGATGAGGATG
AGGAGGTGGAGGACAGTGGGTATGACATGGTGGACTTTATTGATGACAGCAATGGGGATCCGGCTGTGGA
ATGTGTGTCAGTTAGGGTGTGGAAAGTCCCCAGGCTCCCCAGCAGGCAGAAGTATGCAAAGCATGCATCT
CAATTAGTCAGCAACCAGGTGTGGAAAGTCCCCAGGCTCCCCAGCAGGCAGAAGTATGCAAAGCATGCAT
CTCAATTAGTCAGCAACCATAGTCCCGCCCCTAACTCCGCCCATCCCGCCCCTAACTCCGCCCAGTTCCG
CCCATTCTCCGCCCCATGGCTGACTAATTTTTTTTATTTATGCAGAGGCCGAGGCCGCCTCGGCCTCTGA
GCTATTCCAGAAGTAGTGAGGAGGCTTTTTTGGAGGCCTAGGCTTTTGCAAAAAGCTTGGGCTGCAGGTC
GAGGCGGATCTGATCAAGAGACAGGATGA
